Addgene plasmid #41201: TAL3027
Depositing lab: Keith Joung. Depositing organization: Massachusetts General Hospital. Publication: Targeted gene disruption in somatic zebrafish cells using engineered TALENs. Sander JD, Cade L, Khayter C, Reyon D, Peterson RT, Joung JK, Yeh JR. Nat Biotechnol. 2011 Aug 5;29(8):697-8. doi: 10.1038/nbt.1934. PubMed 21822241.
Backbone
  Vector backbone: JDS74
  Backbone manufacturer: Addgene plasmid #32288
  Backbone size w/o insert (bp): 6447
  Vector type: Mammalian Expression ; T7
Growth in bacteria
  Bacterial resistance: Ampicillin, 100 μg/mL
  Growth temperature: 37°C
  Growth strain: XL1 Blue
  Copy number: High Copy
Gene/Insert
  Gene/Insert name: ZebrafishCommunity-arap3a-Right (alt name: arap3a)
  Species: D. rerio (zebrafish)
  Insert size (bp): 1640
  Promoter: CMV
  Tag / fusion protein: 3X Flag (N terminal on backbone); WT FOKI (C terminal on backbone)
  Cloning method: Restriction Enzyme; 5′ cloning site N/A (destroyed during cloning); 3′ cloning site N/A (destroyed during cloning)
  Sequencing primers: 5′ CMV-F; 3′ BGH-rev
Terms and licenses: Academic/Nonprofit Terms; Industry Terms: Not Available to Industry
Depositor comments: Target binding site: TGGATGGAAGCCAACAGG It is strongly recommended that users perform a diagnostic digest to verify this plasmid prior to use. For example, a double digest of the plasmid with BamHI and KpnI should result in two bands at 2.3kb and 5.8kb.
How to cite: TAL3027 was a gift from Keith Joung (Addgene plasmid # 41201 ; http://n2t.net/addgene:41201 ; RRID:Addgene_41201)
