[The description below was written by a language model from this plasmid's Addgene catalogue record.]
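Description:
TAL3027 is a TALEN expression plasmid built on the JDS74 backbone, a roughly 6.4 kb mammalian expression vector that also carries a T7 promoter. It is a high-copy plasmid propagated in E. coli under ampicillin selection. The record gives catalogue fields only, with no feature table, so the origin of replication and polyadenylation signal are not explicitly listed. The use of a BGH reverse sequencing primer suggests a BGH terminator region lies downstream of the coding sequence.

The insert, about 1.6 kb, is an engineered TAL effector repeat array named ZebrafishCommunity-arap3a-Right. It is designed to recognise a specific 18-nucleotide site in the zebrafish (D. rerio) arap3a gene. The array was cloned by restriction enzyme methods that destroyed the junction sites, placing it in frame with elements supplied by the backbone: an N-terminal 3X FLAG epitope tag for detection and a C-terminal wild-type FokI nuclease domain. The resulting fusion is one half of a TALEN pair. Because FokI cleaves only as a dimer, this "Right" monomer is meant to be used with a matching "Left" TALEN that binds the opposite strand nearby, so that the two nuclease domains meet over the spacer and make a double-strand break. Error-prone repair of that break can produce disruptive insertions or deletions.

The CMV promoter drives expression in transfected mammalian cells. The T7 designation implies that the coding sequence can also be transcribed in vitro to make mRNA, which fits the targeted gene disruption in zebrafish described in the associated publication. The depositor recommends confirming the plasmid's structure by diagnostic restriction digest before use.
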