>Addgene plasmid #41201 | TAL3027 | depositor partial sequence | sequence record 54840 | TAL3027 sequence 2430 bps
TCTAGAGCTAGCACCATGGACTACAAAGACCATGACGGTGATTATAAAGATCATGACATCGATTACAAGG
ATGACGATGACAAGATGGCCCCCAAGAAGAAGAGGAAGGTGGGCATTCACCGCGGGGTACCTATGGTGGA
CTTGAGGACACTCGGTTATTCGCAACAGCAACAGGAGAAAATCAAGCCTAAGGTCAGGAGCACCGTCGCG
CAACACCACGAGGCGCTTGTGGGGCATGGCTTCACTCATGCGCATATTGTCGCGCTTTCACAGCACCCTG
CGGCGCTTGGGACGGTGGCTGTCAAATACCAAGATATGATTGCGGCCCTGCCCGAAGCCACGCACGAGGC
AATTGTAGGGGTCGGTAAACAGTGGTCGGGAGCGCGAGCACTTGAGGCGCTGCTGACTGTGGCGGGTGAG
CTTAGGGGGCCTCCGCTCCAGCTCGACACCGGGCAGCTGCTGAAGATCGCGAAGAGAGGGGGAGTAACAG
CGGTAGAGGCAGTGCACGCCTGGCGCAATGCGCTCACCGGGGCCCCCTTGAACCTGACCCCAGACCAGGT
AGTCGCAATCGCGAACAATAATGGGGGAAAGCAAGCCCTGGAAACCGTGCAAAGGTTGTTGCCGGTCCTT
TGTCAAGACCACGGCCTTACACCGGAGCAAGTCGTGGCCATTGCAAATAATAACGGTGGCAAACAGGCTC
TTGAGACGGTTCAGAGACTTCTCCCAGTTCTCTGTCAAGCCCACGGGCTGACTCCCGATCAAGTTGTAGC
GATTGCGTCGAACATTGGAGGGAAACAAGCATTGGAGACTGTCCAACGGCTCCTTCCCGTGTTGTGTCAA
GCCCACGGTTTGACGCCTGCACAAGTGGTCGCCATCGCCTCGAATGGCGGCGGTAAGCAGGCGCTGGAAA
CAGTACAGCGCCTGCTGCCTGTACTGTGCCAGGATCATGGACTGACCCCAGACCAGGTAGTCGCAATCGC
GAACAATAATGGGGGAAAGCAAGCCCTGGAAACCGTGCAAAGGTTGTTGCCGGTCCTTTGTCAAGACCAC
GGCCTTACACCGGAGCAAGTCGTGGCCATTGCAAATAATAACGGTGGCAAACAGGCTCTTGAGACGGTTC
AGAGACTTCTCCCAGTTCTCTGTCAAGCCCACGGGCTGACTCCCGATCAAGTTGTAGCGATTGCGTCGAA
CATTGGAGGGAAACAAGCATTGGAGACTGTCCAACGGCTCCTTCCCGTGTTGTGTCAAGCCCACGGTTTG
ACGCCTGCACAAGTGGTCGCCATCGCCTCCAATATTGGCGGTAAGCAGGCGCTGGAAACAGTACAGCGCC
TGCTGCCTGTACTGTGCCAGGATCATGGACTGACCCCAGACCAGGTAGTCGCAATCGCGAACAATAATGG
GGGAAAGCAAGCCCTGGAAACCGTGCAAAGGTTGTTGCCGGTCCTTTGTCAAGACCACGGCCTTACACCG
GAGCAAGTCGTGGCCATTGCATCCCACGACGGTGGCAAACAGGCTCTTGAGACGGTTCAGAGACTTCTCC
CAGTTCTCTGTCAAGCCCACGGGCTGACTCCCGATCAAGTTGTAGCGATTGCGTCGCATGACGGAGGGAA
ACAAGCATTGGAGACTGTCCAACGGCTCCTTCCCGTGTTGTGTCAAGCCCACGGTTTGACGCCTGCACAA
GTGGTCGCCATCGCCTCCAATATTGGCGGTAAGCAGGCGCTGGAAACAGTACAGCGCCTGCTGCCTGTAC
TGTGCCAGGATCATGGACTGACCCCAGACCAGGTAGTCGCAATCGCGTCGAACATTGGGGGAAAGCAAGC
CCTGGAAACCGTGCAAAGGTTGTTGCCGGTCCTTTGTCAAGACCACGGCCTTACACCGGAGCAAGTCGTG
GCCATTGCATCCCACGACGGTGGCAAACAGGCTCTTGAGACGGTTCAGAGACTTCTCCCAGTTCTCTGTC
AAGCCCACGGGCTGACTCCCGATCAAGTTGTAGCGATTGCGTCGAACATTGGAGGGAAACAAGCATTGGA
GACTGTCCAACGGCTCCTTCCCGTGTTGTGTCAAGCCCACGGTTTGACGCCTGCACAAGTGGTCGCCATC
GCCAACAACAACGGCGGTAAGCAGGCGCTGGAAACAGTACAGCGCCTGCTGCCTGTACTGTGCCAGGATC
ATGGACTGACACCCGAACAGGTGGTCGCCATTGCTAATAATAACGGAGGACGGCCAGCCTTGGAGTCCAT
CGTAGCCCAATTGTCCAGGCCCGATCCCGCGTTGGCTGCGTTAACGAATGACCATCTGGTGGCGTTGGCA
TGTCTTGGTGGACGACCCGCGCTCGATGCAGTCAAAAAGGGTCTGCCTCATGCTCCCGCATTGATCAAAA
GAACCAACCGGCGGATTCCCGAGAGAACTTCCCATCGAGTCGCGGGATCC
