>Addgene plasmid #41201 | TAL3027 | addgene partial sequence | sequence record 56113 | JDS-TALEN-F 5'-TAGGGGTCGGTAAACAGTGG-3'
TGCTGACTGTGGCGGGTGAGCTTAGGGGGCCTCCGCTCCAGCTCGACACCGGGCAGCTGCTGAAGATCGC
GAAGAGAGGGGGAGTAACAGCGGTAGAGGCAGTGCACGCCTGGCGCAATGCGCTCACCGGGGCCCCCTTG
AACCTGACCCCAGACCAGGTAGTCGCAATCGCGAACAATAATGGGGGAAAGCAAGCCCTGGAAACCGTGC
AAAGGTTGTTGCCGGTCCTTTGTCAAGACCACGGCCTTACACCGGAGCAAGTCGTGGCCATTGCAAATAA
TAACGGTGGCAAACAGGCTCTTGAGACGGTTCAGAGACTTCTCCCAGTTCTCTGTCAAGCCCACGGGCTG
ACTCCCGATCAAGTTGTAGCGATTGCGTCGAACATTGGAGGGAAACAAGCATTGGAGACTGTCCAACGGC
TCCTTCCCGTGTTGTGTCAAGCCCACGGTTTGACGCCTGCACAAGTGGTCGCCATCGCCTCGAATGGCGG
CGGTAAGCAGGCGCTGGAAACAGTACAGCGCCTGCTGCCTGTACTGTGCCAGGATCATGGACTGACCCCA
GACCAGGTAGTCGCAATCGCGAACAATAATGGGGGAAAGCAAGCCCTGGAAACCGTGCAAAGGTTGTTGC
CGGTCCTTTGTCAAGACCACGGCCTTACACCGGAGCAAGTCGTGGCCATTGCAAATAATAACGGTGGCAA
ACAGGCTCTTGAGACGGTTCAGAGACTTCTCCCAGTTCTCTGTCAAGCCCACGGGCTGACTCCCGATCAA
GTTGTAGCGATTGCGTCGAACATTGGAGGGAAACAAGCATTGGAGACTGTCCAACGGCTCC
